Addgene plasmid #18228: T4 Lysozyme E11Q WT*
Depositing lab: Brian Matthews. Depositing organization: University of Oregon.
Backbone
  Vector backbone: pHS1403
  Backbone size w/o insert (bp): 5000
  Vector type: Bacterial Expression
Growth in bacteria
  Bacterial resistance: Ampicillin, 100 μg/mL
  Growth temperature: 37°C
  Growth strain: DH5alpha
  Copy number: High Copy
Gene/Insert
  Gene/Insert name: T4 Lysozyme (alt name: RK7TA)
  Species: Bacteriophage T4
  Insert size (bp): 600
  Mutation: E11Q WT*
  GenBank ID: NP_049736
  Entrez Gene: e (a.k.a. T4p123)
  Cloning method: Restriction Enzyme; 5′ cloning site BamHI (not destroyed); 3′ cloning site HindIII (not destroyed)
  Sequencing primers: 5′ na; 3′ GGCGTATCACGAGGCCC
Terms and licenses: Academic/Nonprofit Terms; Industry Terms: Not Available to Industry
Depositor comments: The BamHI site is 27 bp from the ATG and the HindIII site is 115 bp from the stop.
How to cite: T4 Lysozyme E11Q WT* was a gift from Brian Matthews (Addgene plasmid # 18228 ; http://n2t.net/addgene:18228 ; RRID:Addgene_18228)
