[The description below was written by a language model from this plasmid's Addgene catalogue record.]
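Description:
T4 Lysozyme E11Q WT* is a bacterial expression plasmid built on the pHS1403 backbone (about 5 kb without the insert). It carries an insert of roughly 600 bp encoding lysozyme from bacteriophage T4, the product of phage gene e. The plasmid is maintained at high copy number in E. coli cloning strains and is selected with ampicillin. The record does not name the origin of replication or the promoter that drives expression, and no feature table is provided, so the regulatory elements of the backbone cannot be described from the available information.

The insert was placed by restriction cloning between BamHI at the 5′ end and HindIII at the 3′ end, and both sites remain intact. According to the depositor's notes, the BamHI site is 27 bp from the start codon and the HindIII site is 115 bp from the stop codon, so short flanking stretches accompany the coding region and the whole cassette can be excised or moved to another vector. The recorded mutation is E11Q in the "WT*" background. The record does not define WT*, but in the T4 lysozyme literature this term conventionally denotes the cysteine-free pseudo-wild-type protein used as a reference for engineered variants. Glu11 is generally regarded as a key catalytic residue of the enzyme, so its replacement with glutamine would be expected to impair activity. No tags or fusion partners are listed. The record gives no explicit purpose, but the construct is suited to producing this variant in bacteria for structural, stability or mechanistic studies of the enzyme.
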