>Addgene plasmid #18228 | T4 Lysozyme E11Q WT* | addgene partial sequence | sequence record 24015 | 3primeUP
NGAAAAGCCCGCTCATTAGGCGGGCTCAGATCTGCTCATGTTTGACAGCTTATCATCGATAAGCTTCGGC
AATAAATTCTTGATATGTTTTCATATGTTTCCTTTAAATATTTTAATTAGTAATTGTCTATTCAAGTAAT
TGTGAATATACTATCACAATTCCAAGAGAAAGTAAACAGCTTTATAGATTTTTATACGCGTCCCAAGTGC
CAGTTCTAAACGTTGTAATGACTCGTTTTGCGCGATTAGGTGTTTGATTATACCATCTACTTTTAGCTAA
GTTAACTGCTGCTTCATCCCAGCGTTTTTGTTGAAGCATACGTAAAGAGTTAGTAAATCCTGCCACACCG
GTTTCTCCCATTTGGAAAACCATATTAATCAATGCAGCGCGACGAACCGCATCAAGAGAATCATAAACCG
GTTTTAATTTAGCATTTCTCAGAATTCCGCGAACAGCAGCATCAACATCCTGATTAAAGAGTTTTTCAGC
CTCATCTTTTGTAATTACACCATTAGTATTACGCCCAATAGCTTTATCTAATTCAGATTTAGCAGCATTA
AGTGATGGACTTTTTGTAAGCAAATGACCGATGCCAATAGTGTAATAGCCTTCTGTGTCTTTATAGATTT
TAAGTCTAAGACCTTGATCTATACGTAACATTTCAAATATATTCATAATACCTCCTAAGCATCGATGGAT
CCTGTTTCCTGTGTGAAATTGTTATCCGCTCACAATTCCACACATTATACGAGCCGATGATAATTGTCAC
AGGGGATGGGGAGTAGCTGANCTGTTCNGGNGAATGTATCGCNCCATCACCATANCNAGCGAGATATGCA
CAGGGATGGNGANCC
